>Addgene plasmid #66439 | MRGPRX1-Tango | depositor partial sequence | sequence record 113491 | empty Tango
GACGGATCGGGAGATCTCCCGATCCCCTATGGTGCACTCTCAGTACAATCTGCTCTGATGCCGCATAGTT
AAGCCAGTATCTGCTCCCTGCTTGTGTGTTGGAGGTCGCTGAGTAGTGCGCGAGCAAAATTTAAGCTACA
ACAAGGCAAGGCTTGACCGACAATTGCATGAAGAATCTGCTTAGGGTTAGGCGTTTTGCGCTGCTTCGCG
ATGTACGGGCCAGATATACGCGTTGACATTGATTATTGACTAGTTATTAATAGTAATCAATTACGGGGTC
ATTAGTTCATAGCCCATATATGGAGTTCCGCGTTACATAACTTACGGTAAATGGCCCGCCTGGCTGACCG
CCCAACGACCCCCGCCCATTGACGTCAATAATGACGTATGTTCCCATAGTAACGCCAATAGGGACTTTCC
ATTGACGTCAATGGGTGGAGTATTTACGGTAAACTGCCCACTTGGCAGTACATCAAGTGTATCATATGCC
AAGTACGCCCCCTATTGACGTCAATGACGGTAAATGGCCCGCCTGGCATTATGCCCAGTACATGACCTTA
TGGGACTTTCCTACTTGGCAGTACATCTACGTATTAGTCATCGCTATTACCATGGTGATGCGGTTTTGGC
AGTACATCAATGGGCGTGGATAGCGGTTTGACTCACGGGGATTTCCAAGTCTCCACCCCATTGACGTCAA
TGGGAGTTTGTTTTGGCACCAAAATCAACGGGACTTTCCAAAATGTCGTAACAACTCCGCCCCATTGACG
CAAATGGGCGGTAGGCGTGTACGGTGGGAGGTCTATATAAGCAGAGCTCTCTGGCTAACTAGAGAACCCA
CTGCTTACTGGCTTATCGAAATTAATACGACTCACTATAGGGAGACCCAAGCTGGCTAGCGTTTAAACTT
AAGCTTGGTACCGAGCTCGGATCCACTAGTCCAGTGTGGTGGAATTCTGCAGATATCCAGCACAGTGGCG
GCCGCGCCACCATGAAGACGATCATCGCCCTGAGCTACATCTTCTGCCTGGTATTCGCCGACTACAAGGA
CGATGATGACGCCAGCATCGATACCGGTGGACGCACCCCACCCAGCCTGGGTCCCCAAGATGAGTCCTGC
ACCACCGCCAGCTCCTCCCTGGCCAAGGACACTTCATCGACCGGTGAGAACCTGTACTTCCAGCTAAGAT
TAGATAAAAGTAAAGTGATTAACAGCGCATTAGAGCTGCTTAATGAGGTCGGAATCGAAGGTTTAACAAC
CCGTAAACTCGCCCAGAAGCTAGGTGTAGAGCAGCCTACATTGTATTGGCATGTAAAAAATAAGCGGGCT
TTGCTCGACGCCTTAGCCATTGAGATGTTAGATAGGCACCATACTCACTTTTGCCCTTTAGAAGGGGAAA
GCTGGCAAGATTTTTTACGTAATAACGCTAAAAGTTTTAGATGTGCTTTACTAAGTCATCGCGATGGAGC
AAAAGTACATTTAGGTACACGGCCTACAGAAAAACAGTATGAAACTCTCGAAAATCAATTAGCCTTTTTA
TGCCAACAAGGTTTTTCACTAGAGAATGCATTATATGCACTCAGCGCTGTGGGGCATTTTACTTTAGGTT
GCGTATTGGAAGATCAAGAGCATCAAGTCGCTAAAGAAGAAAGGGAAACACCTACTACTGATAGTATGCC
GCCATTATTACGACAAGCTATCGAATTATTTGATCACCAAGGTGCAGAGCCAGCCTTCTTATTCGGCCTT
GAATTGATCATATGCGGATTAGAAAAACAACTTAAATGTGAAAGTGGGTCCGCGTACAGCCGCGCGCGTA
CGAAAAACAATTACGGGTCTACCATCGAGGGCCTGCTCGATCTCCCGGACGACGACGCCCCCGAAGAGGC
GGGGCTGGCGGCTCCGCGCCTGTCCTTTCTCCCCGCGGGACACACGCGCAGACTGTCGACGGCCCCCCCG
ACCGATGTCAGCCTGGGGGACGAGCTCCACTTAGACGGCGAGGACGTGGCGATGGCGCATGCCGACGCGC
TAGACGATTTCGATCTGGACATGTTGGGGGACGGGGATTCCCCGGGTCCGGGATTTACCCCCCACGACTC
CGCCCCCTACGGCGCTCTGGATATGGCCGACTTCGAGTTTGAGCAGATGTTTACCGATGCCCTTGGAATT
GACGAGTACGGTGGGTAGCTCGAGTCTAGAGGGCCCGTTTAAACCCGCTGATCAGCCTCGACTGTGCCTT
CTAGTTGCCAGCCATCTGTTGTTTGCCCCTCCCCCGTGCCTTCCTTGACCCTGGAAGGTGCCACTCCCAC
TGTCCTTTCCTAATAAAATGAGGAAATTGCATCGCATTGTCTGAGTAGGTGTCATTCTATTCTGGGGGGT
GGGGTGGGGCAGGACAGCAAGGGGGAGGATTGGGAAGACAATAGCAGGCATGCTGGGGATGCGGTGGGCT
CTATGGCTTCTGAGGCGGAAAGAACCAGCTGGGGCTCTAGGGGGTATCCCC
[124 nt withheld, positions 2502-2625]
C
[91 nt withheld, positions 2627-2717]
A
[49 nt withheld, positions 2719-2767]
CCTTTGACGTTGGAGTCCACGTTCTTT
[37 nt withheld, positions 2795-2831]
ACCCTATCTCGGTCTATTCTTTTGATTTATAAGGGATTTTGCCGATTTCGGCCTATTGGTTAAAAAATGA
GCTGATTTAACAAAAATTTAACGCGAATTAATTCTGTGGAATGTGTGTCAGTTAGGGTGTGGAAAGTCCC
CAGGCTCCCCAGCAGGCAGAAGTATGCAAAGCATGCATCTCAATTAGTCAGCAACCAGGTGTGGAAAGTC
CCCAGGCTCCCCAGCAGGCAGAAGTATGCAAAGCATGCATCTCAATTAGTCAGCAACCATAGTCCCGCCC
CTAACTCCGCCCATCCCGCCCCTAACTCCGCCCAGTTCCGCCCATTCTCCGCCCCATGGCTGACTAATTT
TTTTTATTTATGCAGAGGCCGAGGCCGCCTCTGCCTCTGAGCTATTCCAGAAGTAGTGAGGAGGCTTTTT
TGGAGGCCTAGGCTTTTGCAAAAAGCTCCCGGGAGCTTGTATATCCATTTTCGGATCTGATCAAGAGACA
GGATGAGGATCGTTTCGCATGATTGAACAAGATGGATTGCACGCAGGTTCTCCGGCCGCTTGGGTGGAGA
GGCTATTCGGCTATGACTGGGCACAACAGACAATCGGCTGCTCTGATGCCGCCGTGTTCCGGCTGTCAGC
GCAGGGGCGCCCGGTTCTTTTTGTCAAGACCGACCTGTCCGGTGCCCTGAATGAACTGCAGGACGAGGCA
GCGCGGCTATCGTGGCTGGCCACGACGGGCGTTCCTTGCGCAGCTGTGCTCGACGTTGTCACTGAAGCGG
GAAGGGACTGGCTGCTATTGGGCGAAGTGCCGGGGCAGGATCTCCTGTCATCTCACCTTGCTCCTGCCGA
GAAAGTATCCATCATGGCTGATGCAATGCGGCGGCTGCATACGCTTGATCCGGCTACCTGCCCATTCGAC
CACCAAGCGAAACATCGCATCGAGCGAGCACGTACTCGGATGGAAGCCGGTCTTGTCGATCAGGATGATC
TGGACGAAGAGCATCAGGGGCTCGCGCCAGCCGAACTGTTCGCCAGGCTCAAGGCGCGCATGCCCGACGG
CGAGGATCTCGTCGTGACCCATGGCGATGCCTGCTTGCCGAATATCATGGTGGAAAATGGCCGCTTTTCT
GGATTCATCGACTGTGGCCGGCTGGGTGTGGCGGACCGCTATCAGGACATAGCGTTGGCTACCCGTGATA
TTGCTGAAGAGCTTGGCGGCGAATGGGCTGACCGCTTCCTCGTGCTTTACGGTATCGCCGCTCCCGATTC
GCAGCGCATCGCCTTCTATCGCCTTCTTGACGAGTTCTTCTGAGCGGGACTCTGGGGTTCGAAATGACCG
ACCAAGCGACGCCCAACCTGCCATCACGAGATTTCGATTCCACCGCCGCCTTCTATGAAAGGTTGGGCTT
CGGAATCGTTTTCCGGGACGCCGGCTGGATGATCCTCCAGCGCGGGGATCTCATGCTGGAGTTCTTCGCC
CACCCCAACTTGTTTATTGCAGCTTATAATGGTTACAAATAAAGCAATAGCATCACAAATTTCACAAATA
AAGCATTTTTTTCACTGCATTCTAGTTGTGGTTTGTCCAAACTCATCAATGTATCTTATCATGTCTGTAT
ACCGTCGACCTCTAGCTAGAGCTTGGCGTAATCATGGTCATAGCTGTTTCCTGTGTGAAATTGTTATCCG
CTCACAATTCCACACAACATACGAGCCGGAAGCATAAAGTGTAAAGCCTGGGGTGCCTAATGAGTGAGCT
AACTCACATTAATTGCGTTGCGCTCACTGCCCGCTTTCCAGTCGGGAAACCTGTCGTGCCAGCTGCATTA
ATGAATCGGCCAACGCGCGGGGAGAGGCGGTTTGCGTATTGGGCGCTCTTCCGCTTCCTCGCTCACTGAC
TCGCTGCGCTCGGTCGTTCGGCTGCGGCGAGCGGTATCAGCTCACTCAAAGGCGGTAATACGGTTATCCA
CAGAATCAGGGGATAACGCAGGAAAGAACATGTGAGCAAAAGGCCAGCAAAAGGCCAGGAACCGTAAAAA
GGCCGCGTTGCTGGCGTTTTTCCATAGGCTCCGCCCCCCTGACGAGCATCACAAAAATCGACGCTCAAGT
CAGAGGTGGCGAAACCCGACAGGACTATAAAGATACCAGGCGTTTCCCCCTGGAAGCTCCCTCGTGCGCT
CTCCTGTTCCGACCCTGCCGCTTACCGGATACCTGTCCGCCTTTCTCCCTTCGGGAAGCGTGGCGCTTTC
TCATAGCTCACGCTGTAGGTATCTCAGTTCGGTGTAGGTCGTTCGCTCCAAGCTGGGCTGTGTGCACGAA
CCCCCCGTTCAGCCCGACCGCTGCGCCTTATCCGGTAACTATCGTCTTGAGTCCAACCCGGTAAGACACG
ACTTATCGCCACTGGCAGCAGCCACTGGTAACAGGATTAGCAGAGCGAGGTATGTAGGCGGTGCTACAGA
GTTCTTGAAGTGGTGGCCTAACTACGGCTACACTAGAAGAACAGTATTTGGTATCTGCGCTCTGCTGAAG
CCAGTTACCTTCGGAAAAAGAGTTGGTAGCTCTTGATCCGGCAAACAAACCACCGCTGGTAGCGGTTTTT
TTGTTTGCAAGCAGCAGATTACGCGCAGAAAAAAAGGATCTCAAGAAGATCCTTTGATCTTTTCTACGGG
GTCTGACGCTCAGTGGAACGAAAACTCACGTTAAGGGATTTTGGTCATGAGATTATCAAAAAGGATCTTC
ACCTAGATCCTTTTAAATTAAAAATGAAGTTTTAAATCAATCTAAAGTATATATGAGTAAACTTGGTCTG
ACAGTTACCAATGCTTAATCAGTGAGGCACCTATCTCAGCGATCTGTCTATTTCGTTCATCCATAGTTGC
CTGACTCCCCGTCGTGTAGATAACTACGATACGGGAGGGCTTACCATCTGGCCCCAGTGCTGCAATGATA
CCGCGAGACCCACGCTCACCGGCTCCAGATTTATCAGCAATAAACCAGCCAGCCGGAAGGGCCGAGCGCA
GAAGTGGTCCTGCAACTTTATCCGCCTCCATCCAGTCTATTAATTGTTGCCGGGAAGCTAGAGTAAGTAG
TTCGCCAGTTAATAGTTTGCGCAACGTTGTTGCCATTGCTACAGGCATCGTGGTGTCACGCTCGTCGTTT
GGTATGGCTTCATTCAGCTCCGGTTCCCAACGATCAAGGCGAGTTACATGATCCCCCATGTTGTGCAAAA
AAGCGGTTAGCTCCTTCGGTCCTCCGATCGTTGTCAGAAGTAAGTTGGCCGCAGTGTTATCACTCATGGT
TATGGCAGCACTGCATAATTCTCTTACTGTCATGCCATCCGTAAGATGCTTTTCTGTGACTGGTGAGTAC
TCAACCAAGTCATTCTGAGAATAGTGTATGCGGCGACCGAGTTGCTCTTGCCCGGCGTCAATACGGGATA
ATACCGCGCCACATAGCAGAACTTTAAAAGTGCTCATCATTGGAAAACGTTCTTCGGGGCGAAAACTCTC
AAGGATCTTACCGCTGTTGAGATCCAGTTCGATGTAACCCACTCGTGCACCCAACTGATCTTCAGCATCT
TTTACTTTCACCAGCGTTTCTGGGTGAGCAAAAACAGGAAGGCAAAATGCCGCAAAAAAGGGAATAAGGG
CGACACGGAAATGTTGAATACTCATACTCTTCCTTTTTCAATATTATTGAAGCATTTATCAGGGTTATTG
TCTCATGAGCGGATACATATTTGAATGTATTTAGAAAAATAAACAAATAGGGGTTCCGCGCACATTTCCC
CGAAAAGTGCCACCTGACGTC
