>Addgene plasmid #66439 | MRGPRX1-Tango | depositor partial sequence | sequence record 113492 | MRGPRX1
ATGGACCCGACAATCAGCACACTCGACACTGAACTGACGCCCATCAATGGCACAGAGGAAACACTTTGTT
ACAAGCAAACACTGTCCTTGACTGTCCTCACCTGTATTGTAAGTCTGGTGGGGCTGACCGGAAATGCGGT
AGTTCTCTGGCTGCTGGGTTGCCGGATGCGACGGAATGCTTTCTCCATTTACATACTGAACCTCGCCGCT
GCTGATTTCCTTTTCCTCTCAGGGAGACTTATCTACAGCCTTTTGTCTTTTATCAGCATTCCACATACAA
TTTCCAAGATCCTGTACCCGGTCATGATGTTTTCTTACTTCGCCGGCCTGTCCTTTTTGAGTGCAGTCTC
CACGGAAAGATGTCTGTCTGTCCTCTGGCCGATTTGGTATAGGTGTCATAGGCCGACTCACCTGAGTGCC
GTCGTGTGTGTGCTGCTGTGGGCCCTCTCCCTTCTGCGGTCTATACTGGAGTGGATGCTGTGTGGATTTC
TCTTTAGTGGTGCCGACTCTGCATGGTGTCAGACCAGTGATTTTATCACTGTCGCCTGGCTTATTTTCCT
CTGTGTGGTGCTGTGTGGGTCATCTTTGGTGCTGCTCATTAGGATACTGTGTGGCAGCCGCAAAATCCCA
CTGACACGCCTGTACGTGACCATCCTTCTGACGGTATTGGTGTTCCTCCTGTGTGGTTTGCCTTTCGGGA
TCCAATTCTTCCTCTTCCTCTGGATACACGTGGATCGGGAAGTGCTTTTCTGCCACGTTCACCTGGTGAG
TATCTTTCTGTCCGCACTGAATAGCAGCGCAAATCCCATTATCTATTTTTTCGTAGGGTCATTTAGACAG
AGGCAGAATAGACAGAACCTTAAACTTGTTCTCCAACGCGCTTTGCAAGACGCCTCTGAAGTGGATGAGG
GGGGTGGCCAACTGCCCGAGGAGATCTTGGAACTGTCCGGCAGCCGGTTGGAACAG
