>Addgene plasmid #66439 | MRGPRX1-Tango | addgene partial sequence | sequence record 120467 | CMV-F 5'-CGCAAATGGGCGGTAGGCGTG-3'
GCTCTCTGGCTACTAGAGAACCCACTGCTTACTGGCTTATCGAAATTAATACGACTCACTATAGGGAGAC
CCAAGCTGGCTAGCGTTTAAACTTAAGCTTGGTACCGAGCTCGGATCCACTAGTCCAGTGTGGTGGAATT
CTGCAGATATCCAGCACAGTGGCGGCCGCGCCACCATGAAGACGATCATCGCCCTGAGCTACATCTTCTG
CCTGGTATTCGCCGACTACAAGGACGATGATGACGCCAGCATCGATATGGACCCGACAATCAGCACACTC
GACACTGAACTGACGCCCATCAATGGCACAGAGGAAACACTTTGTTACAAGCAAACACTGTCCTTGACTG
TCCTCACCTGTATTGTAAGTCTGGTGGGGCTGACCGGAAATGCGGTAGTTCTCTGGCTGCTGGGTTGCCG
GATGCGACGGAATGCTTTCTCCATTTACATACTGAACCTCGCCGCTGCTGATTTCCTTTTCCTCTCAGGG
AGACTTATCTACAGCCTTTTGTCTTTTATCAGCATTCCACATACAATTTCCAAGATCCTGTACCCGGTCA
TGATGTTTTCTTACTTCGCCGGCCTGTCCTTTTTGAGTGCAGTCTCCACGGAAAGATGTCTGTCTGTCCT
CTGGCCGATTTGGTATAGGTGTCATAGGCCGACTCACCTGAGTGCCGTCGTGTGTGTGCTGCTGTGGGCC
CTCTCCCTTCTGCGGTCTATACTGGAGTGGATGCTGTGTGGATTTCTCTTTAGTGGTGCCGACTCTGCAT
GGTGTCAGACCAGTGATTTTATCACTGTCGCCTGGCTTATTTTCCTCTGTGTGGTGCTGTGTGGGTCATC
TTTGGTGCTGCTCATTAGGATACTGTGTGGCAGCCGCAAAATCCCACTGACACGCCTGTAC
