>Addgene plasmid #66439 | MRGPRX1-Tango | addgene partial sequence | sequence record 120469 | Tet-R 5'-GGCGAGTTTACGGGTTGTTA-3'
GCTCTAATGCGCTGTTAATCACTTTACTTTTATCTAATCTTAGCTGGAAGTACAGGTTCTCACCGGTCGA
TGAAGTGTCCTTGGCCAGGGAGGAGCTGGCGGTGGTGCAGGACTCATCTTGGGGACCCAGGCTGGGTGGG
GTGCGTCCACCGGTATCGATCTGTTCCAACCGGCTGCCGGACAGTTCCAAGATCTCCTCGGGCAGTTGGC
CACCCCCCTCATCCACTTCAGAGGCGTCTTGCAAAGCGCGTTGGAGAACAAGTTTAAGGTTCTGTCTATT
CTGCCTCTGTCTAAATGACCCTACGAAAAAATAGATAATGGGATTTGCGCTGCTATTCAGTGCGGACAGA
AAGATACTCACCAGGTGAACGTGGCAGAAAAGCACTTCCCGATCCACGTGTATCCAGAGGAAGAGGAAGA
ATTGGATCCCGAAAGGCAAACCACACAGGAGGAACACCAATACCGTCAGAAGGATGGTCACGTACAGGCG
TGTCAGTGGGATTTTGCGGCTGCCACACAGTATCCTAATGAGCAGCACCAAAGATGACCCACACAGCACC
ACACAGAGGAAAATAAGCCAGGCGACAGTGATAAAATCACTGGTCTGACACCATGCAGAGTCGGCACCAC
TAAAGAGAAATCCACACAGCATCCACTCCAGTATAGACCGCAGAAGGGAGAGGGCCCACAGCAGCACACA
CACGACGGCACTCAGGTGAGTCGGCCTATGACACCTATACCAAATCGGCCAGAGGACAGACAGACATCTT
TCCGTGGAGACTGCACTCAAAAAGGACAGGCCGGCGAAGTAAGAAAACATCATGACCGGGTACAGGATCT
TGGAAATTGTATGTGGAATGCTGATAAAAGACAAAAGGCTGTAGATAAGTCTCCCTGAGAGGAAAAGGAA
ATCAGCAGCGGCGAGGTTCAGTATGTAAATGGAGAAAGCATTCCGTCGCATCCGGCAACCCAGCAGCCAG
AGAACTACCGCATTTCCGGTCAGCCCCACCAGACTTACA
