[The description below was written by a language model from this plasmid's Addgene catalogue record.]
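Description:
MRGPRX1-Tango is a mammalian expression plasmid from the PRESTO-Tango collection, built on an "empty Tango" backbone of about 6.6 kb that derives from pcDNA3.1(+). It is maintained as a high-copy plasmid in E. coli under ampicillin selection. It also carries a neomycin resistance marker, so transfected mammalian cells can be selected with G418. The insert is the human MRGPRX1 coding sequence (about 966 bp), which encodes a Mas-related G protein-coupled receptor. It is expressed from the CMV promoter and was cloned by restriction digestion using a preserved NotI site at the 5′ end. The backbone supplies an N-terminal FLAG tag, which allows the receptor to be detected.

The record gives no feature table, but the depositor notes place a tTA (tetracycline transactivator) sequence downstream of the receptor, in keeping with the Tango design. In this kind of assay, agonist activation of the receptor recruits arrestin, and this event is converted into release of the transcription factor and activation of a reporter gene. Receptor activity is therefore read as transcriptional output, independently of which G protein the receptor couples to. The record does not describe the linker or cleavage elements between receptor and tTA. The 3′ cloning site is nominally XhoI, but the depositor notes that most vectors in the series carry an XbaI site downstream of tTA instead, so the site present here is uncertain.

The construct is intended for parallel ligand screening across the human GPCRome. It was produced under a programme that develops tools for understudied members of druggable protein families.
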