Addgene plasmid #66439: MRGPRX1-Tango
Purpose: Expression of G protein-coupled receptors for PRESTO-Tango: parallel receptorome expression and screening via transcriptional output, with transcriptional activation following arrestin translocation
Depositing lab: Bryan Roth. Depositing organization: University of North Carolina at Chapel Hill. Publication: PRESTO-Tango as an open-source resource for interrogation of the druggable human GPCRome. Kroeze WK, Sassano MF, Huang XP, Lansu K, McCorvy JD, Giguere PM, Sciaky N, Roth BL. Nat Struct Mol Biol. 2015 May;22(5):362-9. doi: 10.1038/nsmb.3014. Epub 2015 Apr 20. PubMed 25895059.
Backbone
  Vector backbone: empty Tango
  Backbone size w/o insert (bp): 6632
  Vector type: Mammalian Expression
  Selectable markers: Neomycin (select with G418)
Growth in bacteria
  Bacterial resistance: Ampicillin, 100 μg/mL
  Growth temperature: 37°C
  Growth strain: DH5alpha
  Copy number: High Copy
Gene/Insert
  Gene/Insert name: MRGPRX1
  Species: H. sapiens (human)
  Insert size (bp): 966
  Entrez Gene: MRGPRX1 (a.k.a. GPCR, MGRG2, MRGX1, SNSR4)
  Promoter: CMV
  Tag / fusion protein: FLAG (N terminal on backbone)
  Cloning method: Restriction Enzyme; 5′ cloning site NotI (not destroyed); 3′ cloning site XhoI (unknown if destroyed)
  Sequencing primers: 5′ CMV-F; 3′ Tet-R
Terms and licenses: Academic/Nonprofit Terms; Industry Terms: Not Available to Industry
Depositor comments: Please note: Most of the PRESTO-Tango vectors do not contain the XhoI cut site downstream of the tTA sequence and instead carry an XbaI site. If you need to perform an XhoI digest we recommend sequencing with a forward primer at the C-terminus of tTA to determine which of the two sites is present. Suggested primer: 5-gagctccacttagacggcgagg-3. Original backbone was pcDNA3.1(+). These plasmids were generated as part of the Illuminating the Druggable Genome (IDG) program sponsored by the NIH Common Fund. The goal of this program is to identify, gather, and distribute information and resources for proteins that currently are not well-studied yet belong to commonly drug-targeted protein families: protein kinases, non-olfactory G-protein coupled receptors (GPCRs), and ion channels. The IDG program is designed to develop fundamental research tools for understudied proteins, elucidate their function, and disseminate the IDG-related resources and data to the greater scientific community.
How to cite: MRGPRX1-Tango was a gift from Bryan Roth (Addgene plasmid # 66439 ; http://n2t.net/addgene:66439 ; RRID:Addgene_66439)
